Addgene plasmid #153655: pGBW-m4133755
Purpose: Mammalian expression plasmid for SARS-CoV-2 nsp11
Depositing lab: Ginkgo Bioworks & Benjie Chen. Depositing organization: Ginkgo Bioworks.
Backbone
  Vector backbone: pTwist_CMV_6
  Backbone size w/o insert (bp): 4180
  Vector type: Mammalian Expression
Growth in bacteria
  Bacterial resistance: Ampicillin, 100 μg/mL
  Growth temperature: 37°C
  Growth strain: DH5alpha
  Copy number: High Copy
Gene/Insert
  Gene/Insert name: SARS-CoV-2 nsp11
  Species: Severe acute respiratory syndrome coronavirus 2
  Insert size (bp): 32
  Mutation: wt
  Entrez Gene: ORF1ab (a.k.a. GU280_gp01)
  Promoter: CMV
  Tag / fusion protein: Cleavable TEV;3xFlag (C terminal on backbone)
  Cloning method: Unknown
Resource information
  A portion of this plasmid was derived from a plasmid made by: GinkgoBioworks
Depositor comments: NCBI reference sequence: 43740578
How to cite: pGBW-m4133755 was a gift from Ginkgo Bioworks & Benjie Chen (Addgene plasmid # 153655 ; http://n2t.net/addgene:153655 ; RRID:Addgene_153655)
