[The description below was written by a language model from this plasmid's Addgene catalogue record and pLannotate feature annotations shown in this document.]
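Description:
pGBW-m4133755 is a mammalian expression plasmid built on the pTwist_CMV_6 backbone and carrying the wild-type coding sequence for SARS-CoV-2 nsp11, the very short peptide encoded within the viral ORF1ab gene. The recorded insert is only 32 bp, in a backbone of about 4.2 kb, and the sequenced plasmid totals roughly 4.3 kb. It is maintained in E. coli through a high-copy ColE1/pUC-type origin and selected with ampicillin via a full-length β-lactamase (AmpR) gene. A short additional β-lactamase fragment is also annotated and appears to be a backbone remnant.

Expression is driven by the human cytomegalovirus immediate-early enhancer and promoter. The annotation software detects the enhancer plus promoter segments, one of which it matches to a truncated CMV variant, while the catalogue simply lists CMV. The nsp11 sequence sits downstream, across the numbering origin of the circular record, and is not itself annotated in the feature table. According to the catalogue, it is fused at its C terminus to a backbone-encoded TEV protease cleavage site and a 3xFLAG epitope. Only a FLAG fragment is picked up in the annotation. This tag arrangement permits antibody detection or affinity capture of the peptide, with optional tag removal by TEV. An SV40 polyadenylation signal lies just after the tag; it is annotated on the reverse strand, but this element is commonly treated as working in both orientations. The expression unit is bracketed by human β-globin insulator elements, a synthetic poly(A) signal upstream of the enhancer, and bacterial T7 and rrnG terminators, all of which help isolate the cassette from read-through transcription. The plasmid is intended for expressing tagged nsp11 in mammalian cells; the record does not state more specific applications.
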