Features (pLannotate 1.2.2; 16 found; start..end, strand, type, name):
    107..129     +  CDS            FLAG (fragment): FLAG® epitope tag, followed by an enterokinase cleavage site
    183..304     -  polyA_signal   SV40 poly(A) signal: SV40 polyadenylation signal
    327..396     -  CDS            large T antigen (fragment): large T antigen from SV40 (simian virus 40)
    419..465     +  terminator     T7 terminator: transcription terminator for bacteriophage T7 RNA polymerase
    495..631     +  terminator     rrnG terminator: transcription terminator from the E. coli ribosomal RNA rrnG operon (Albrechtsen et al., 1991)
    676..747     +  misc_feature   3' β-globin insulator: insulator downstream of the human β-globin locus (Farrell et al., 2002)
    973..1561    -  rep_origin     ori: high-copy-number ColE1/pMB1/pBR322/pUC origin of replication
   1733..1797    -  CDS            bla(M) (fragment): β-lactamase lacking the signal sequence; bla(M); allows cytosolic expression of β-lactamase
   2307..3167    +  CDS            AmpR: β-lactamase; bla; confers resistance to ampicillin, carbenicillin, and related antibiotics
   3180..3316    +  terminator     rrnG terminator: transcription terminator from the E. coli ribosomal RNA rrnG operon (Albrechtsen et al., 1991)
   3468..3539    +  misc_feature   5' β-globin insulator: insulator upstream of the human β-globin locus (Farrell et al., 2002)
   3544..3590    -  terminator     T7 terminator: transcription terminator for bacteriophage T7 RNA polymerase
   3608..3656    -  polyA_signal   poly(A) signal: synthetic polyadenylation signal
   3737..4040    +  enhancer       CMV enhancer: human cytomegalovirus immediate early enhancer
   4113..4130    -  promoter       CMV promoter (fragment): human cytomegalovirus (CMV) immediate early promoter
   4193..4244    +  promoter       CMVd2 promoter: truncated human cytomegalovirus (CMV) immediate early promoter that yields moderately reduced expression relative to the full-length promoter
>Addgene plasmid #153655 | pGBW-m4133755 | addgene full sequence | sequence record 300619 | Addgene NGS Result
CACCATGGCTGATGCACAATCGTTTTTAAACGGGTTTGCGGAAAACCTTTACTTTCAGTCGATGGATTAT
AAGGACCACGATGGAGACTACAAAGATCATGACATTGATTACAAGGACGACGATGACAAATAAGCTAGCT
TGACTGACTGAGATACAGCGTACCTTCAGCTCACAGACATGATAAGATACATTGATGAGTTTGGACAAAC
CACAACTAGAATGCAGTGAAAAAAATGCTTTATTTGTGAAATTTGTGATGCTATTGCTTTATTTGTAACC
ATTATAAGCTGCAATAAACAAGTTAACAACAACAATTGCATTCATTTTATGTTTCAGGTTCAGGGGGAGG
TGTGGGAGGTTTTTTAAAGCAAGTAAAACCTCTACAAATGTGGTATTGGCCCATCTCTATCGGTATCGTA
GCATAACCCCTTGGGGCCTCTAAACGGGTCTTGAGGGGTTTTTTGTGCCCCTCGGGCCGGATTGCTATCT
ACCGGCATTGGCGCAGAAAAAAATGCCTGATGCGACGCTGCGCGTCTTATACTCCCACATATGCCAGATT
CAGCAACGGATACGGCTTCCCCAACTTGCCCACTTCCATACGTGTCCTCCTTACCAGAAATTTATCCTTA
AGGTCGTCAGCTATCCTGCAGGCGATCTCTCGATTTCGATCAAGACATTCCTTTAATGGTCTTTTCTGGA
CACCACTAGGGGTCAGAAGTAGTTCATCAAACTTTCTTCCCTCCCTAATCTCATTGGTTACCTTGGGCTA
TCGAAACTTAATTAACCAGTCAAGTCAGCTACTTGGCGAGATCGACTTGTCTGGGTTTCGACTACGCTCA
GAATTGCGTCAGTCAAGTTCGATCTGGTCCTTGCTATTGCACCCGTTCTCCGATTACGAGTTTCATTTAA
ATCATGTGAGCAAAAGGCCAGCAAAAGGCCAGGAACCGTAAAAAGGCCGCGTTGCTGGCGTTTTTCCATA
GGCTCCGCCCCCCTGACGAGCATCACAAAAATCGACGCTCAAGTCAGAGGTGGCGAAACCCGACAGGACT
ATAAAGATACCAGGCGTTTCCCCCTGGAAGCTCCCTCGTGCGCTCTCCTGTTCCGACCCTGCCGCTTACC
GGATACCTGTCCGCCTTTCTCCCTTCGGGAAGCGTGGCGCTTTCTCATAGCTCACGCTGTAGGTATCTCA
GTTCGGTGTAGGTCGTTCGCTCCAAGCTGGGCTGTGTGCACGAACCCCCCGTTCAGCCCGACCGCTGCGC
CTTATCCGGTAACTATCGTCTTGAGTCCAACCCGGTAAGACACGACTTATCGCCACTGGCAGCAGCCACT
GGTAACAGGATTAGCAGAGCGAGGTATGTAGGCGGTGCTACAGAGTTCTTGAAGTGGTGGCCTAACTACG
GCTACACTAGAAGAACAGTATTTGGTATCTGCGCTCTGCTGAAGCCAGTTACCTTCGGAAAAAGAGTTGG
TAGCTCTTGATCCGGCAAACAAACCACCGCTGGTAGCGGTGGTTTTTTTGTTTGCAAGCAGCAGATTACG
CGCAGAAAAAAAGGATCTCAAGAAGATCCTTTGATCTTTTCTACGGGGTCTGACGCTCAGTGGAACGAAA
ACTCACGTTAAGGGATTTTGGTCATGAGATTATCAAAAAGGATCTTCACCTAGATCCTTTTAAATTAAAA
ATGAAGTTTTAAATCAATCTAAAGTATATATGAGTAAACTTGGTCTGACAGTTACCAATGCTTAATCAGT
GAGGCACCTATCTCAGCGATCTGTCTATTTCGTTCATCCATAGTTGCATTTAAATTTCCGAACTCTCCAA
GGCCCTCGTCGGAAAATCTTCAAACCTTTCGTCCGATCCATCTTGCAGGCTACCTCTCGAACGAACTATC
GCAAGTCTCTTGGCCGGCCTTGCGCCTTGGCTATTGCTTGGCAGCGCCTATCGCCAGGTATTACTCCAAT
CCCGAATATCCGAGATCGGGATCACCCGAGAGAAGTTCAACCTACATCCTCAATCCCGATCTATCCGAGA
TCCGAGGAATATCGAAATCGGGGCGCGCCTGGTGTACCGAGAACGATCCTCTCAGTGCGAGTCTCGACGA
TCCATATCGTTGCTTGGCAGTCAGCCAGTCGGAATCCAGCTTGGGACCCAGGAAGTCCAATCGTCAGATA
TTGTACTCAAGCCTGGTCACGGCAGCGTACCGATCTGTTTAAACCTAGATATTGATAGTCTGATCGGTCA
ACGTATAATCGAGTCCTAGCTTTTGCAAACATCTATCAAGAGACAGGATCAGCAGGAGGCTTTCGCATGA
GTATTCAACATTTCCGTGTCGCCCTTATTCCCTTTTTTGCGGCATTTTGCCTTCCTGTTTTTGCTCACCC
AGAAACGCTGGTGAAAGTAAAAGATGCTGAAGATCAGTTGGGTGCGCGAGTGGGTTACATCGAACTGGAT
CTCAACAGCGGTAAGATCCTTGAGAGTTTTCGCCCCGAAGAACGCTTTCCAATGATGAGCACTTTTAAAG
TTCTGCTATGTGGCGCGGTATTATCCCGTATTGACGCCGGGCAAGAGCAACTCGGTCGCCGCATACACTA
TTCTCAGAATGACTTGGTTGAGTATTCACCAGTCACAGAAAAGCATCTTACGGATGGCATGACAGTAAGA
GAATTATGCAGTGCTGCCATAACCATGAGTGATAACACTGCGGCCAACTTACTTCTGACAACGATTGGAG
GACCGAAGGAGCTAACCGCTTTTTTGCACAACATGGGGGATCATGTAACTCGCCTTGATCGTTGGGAACC
GGAGCTGAATGAAGCCATACCAAACGACGAGCGTGACACCACGATGCCTGTAGCAATGGCAACAACCTTG
CGTAAACTATTAACTGGCGAACTACTTACTCTAGCTTCCCGGCAACAGTTGATAGACTGGATGGAGGCGG
ATAAAGTTGCAGGACCACTTCTGCGCTCGGCCCTTCCGGCTGGCTGGTTTATTGCTGATAAATCTGGAGC
CGGTGAGCGTGGGTCTCGCGGTATCATTGCAGCACTGGGGCCAGATGGTAAGCCCTCCCGTATCGTAGTT
ATCTACACGACGGGGAGTCAGGCAACTATGGATGAACGAAATAGACAGATCGCTGAGATAGGTGCCTCAC
TGATTAAGCATTGGTAACCGATTCTAGGTGCATTGGCGCAGAAAAAAATGCCTGATGCGACGCTGCGCGT
CTTATACTCCCACATATGCCAGATTCAGCAACGGATACGGCTTCCCCAACTTGCCCACTTCCATACGTGT
CCTCCTTACCAGAAATTTATCCTTAAGATCCCGAATCGTTTAAACTCGACTCTGGCTCTATCGAATCTCC
GTCGTTTCGAGCTTACGCGAACAGCCGTGGCGCTCATTTGCTCGTCGGGCATCGAATCTCGTCAGCTATC
GTCAGCTTACCTTTTTGGCAGCGATCGCGGCTCCCGACATCTTGGACCATTAGCTCCACAGGTATCTTCT
TCCCTCTAGTGGTCATAACAGCAGCTTCAGCTACCTCTCAATTCAAAAAACCCCTCAAGACCCGTTTAGA
GGCCCCAAGGGGTTATGCTATCAATCGTTGCGTTACACACACAAAAAACCAACACACATCCATCTTCGAT
GGATAGCGATTTTATTATCTAACTGCTGATCGAGTGTAGCCAGATCTAGTAATCAATTACGGGGTCATTA
GTTCATAGCCCATATATGGAGTTCCGCGTTACATAACTTACGGTAAATGGCCCGCCTGGCTGACCGCCCA
ACGACCCCCGCCCATTGACGTCAATAATGACGTATGTTCCCATAGTAACGCCAATAGGGACTTTCCATTG
ACGTCAATGGGTGGAGTATTTACGGTAAACTGCCCACTTGGCAGTACATCAAGTGTATCATATGCCAAGT
ACGCCCCCTATTGACGTCAATGACGGTAAATGGCCCGCCTGGCATTATGCCCAGTACATGACCTTATGGG
ACTTTCCTACTTGGCAGTACATCTACGTATTAGTCATCGCTATTACCATGCTGATGCGGTTTTGGCAGTA
CATCAATGGGCGTGGATAGCGGTTTGACTCACGGGGATTTCCAAGTCTCCACCCCATTGACGTCAATGGG
AGTTTGTTTTGGCACCAAAATCAACGGGACTTTCCAAAATGTCGTAACAACTCCGCCCCATTGACGCAAA
TGGGCGGTAGGCGTGTACGGTGGGAGGTCTATATAAGCAGAGCTGGTTTAGTGAACCGTCAGATCAGATC
TTTGTCGATCCTACCATCCACTCGACACACCCGCCAGCGGCCGC
